Addgene plasmid #25062: pGSTag BimL(AA)
Depositing lab: Roger Davis. Depositing organization: University of Massachusetts, Worcester. Publication: JNK phosphorylation of Bim-related members of the Bcl2 family induces Bax-dependent apoptosis. Lei K, Davis RJ. Proc Natl Acad Sci U S A. 2003 Mar 4. 100(5):2432-7. 10.1073/pnas.0438011100 PubMed 12591950.
Backbone
  Vector backbone: pGSTag
  Backbone size w/o insert (bp): 5057
  Vector type: Bacterial Expression
Growth in bacteria
  Bacterial resistance: Ampicillin, 100 μg/mL
  Growth temperature: 37°C
  Growth strain: DH5alpha
  Copy number: High Copy
Gene/Insert
  Gene/Insert name: BimL (AA) (alt name: BCL2-like 11)
  Species: H. sapiens (human)
  Insert size (bp): 257
  Mutation: Changed threonine 56 to alanine Changed serine 58 to alanine
  Entrez Gene: BCL2L11 (a.k.a. BAM, BIM, BOD)
  Tag / fusion protein: Gst (N terminal on backbone)
  Cloning method: Restriction Enzyme; 5′ cloning site Bam HI (not destroyed); 3′ cloning site Hind III (not destroyed)
  Sequencing primers: 5′ pGex 5'; 3′ pGex 3'
Terms and licenses: Academic/Nonprofit Terms; Industry Terms: Not Available to Industry
Depositor comments: There is a change in bases at the 3' end because of the restriction site.
How to cite: pGSTag BimL(AA) was a gift from Roger Davis (Addgene plasmid # 25062 ; http://n2t.net/addgene:25062 ; RRID:Addgene_25062)
