[The description below was written by a language model from this plasmid's Addgene catalogue record.]
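Description:
pGSTag BimL(AA) is a bacterial expression plasmid built on the pGSTag backbone (about 5.1 kb without insert). It is maintained as a high-copy plasmid in E. coli under ampicillin selection. The record does not state the promoter or the origin of replication, and no feature table is provided. The use of pGEX-type sequencing primers does suggest that the vector follows the general layout of the pGEX family of GST fusion vectors. The backbone supplies a glutathione S-transferase (GST) tag that is fused to the N terminus of the inserted coding sequence, so the recombinant protein can be captured and purified on glutathione affinity resin.

The insert is a 257 bp fragment of human BimL, an isoform of the pro-apoptotic BH3-only Bcl2 family member encoded by BCL2L11. It was cloned between BamHI and HindIII sites, both of which are retained. At this size the insert is likely only part of the coding sequence, although the record does not define its boundaries. The depositor notes that bases at the 3′ end of the insert are altered because of the restriction site. The "AA" designation refers to two substitutions, threonine 56 to alanine and serine 58 to alanine, which replace phosphorylatable residues with ones that cannot be phosphorylated.

The associated publication concerns JNK phosphorylation of Bim-related proteins and Bax-dependent apoptosis. In that context, the construct is most plausibly used to produce a purified GST-BimL mutant as a phosphorylation-deficient substrate control. In in vitro kinase assays it would be compared with the wild-type protein to test whether these residues are the sites JNK targets.
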