>Addgene plasmid #25062 | pGSTag BimL(AA) | depositor partial sequence | sequence record 11562 | Author sequence
GGATCCGCAAAGCAACCTTCTGATGTAAGTTCTGAGTGTGACCGAGAAGGTAGACAATTGCAGCCTGCGG
AGAGGCCTCCCCAGCTCAGACCTGGGGCCCCTACCTCCCTACAGACAGAGCCACAAGACAGGAGCCCAGC
ACCCATGAGTTGTGACAAATCAACACAAGCCCCAGCTCCTCCTTGCCAGGCCTTCAACCACTATCTCAGT
GCAATGGCTTCCATGAGGCAGGCTGAACCTGCAGATATGCGCCCAGAGATATGGAAGCTT
