>Addgene plasmid #25062 | pGSTag BimL(AA) | addgene partial sequence | sequence record 32102 | 25062 with pGEX-5
TCTCAATGGATCTGGTTCGCGTGGATCTGCAGAACGTCGCGAAATTCTGAGCCGTCGTCCGAGTTACCGT
AAAGGATCCGCAAAGCAACCTTCTGATGTAAGTTCTGAGTGTGACCGAGAAGGTAGACAATTGCAGCCTG
CGGAGAGGCCTCCCCAGCTCAGACCTGGGGCCCCTACCTCCCTACAGACAGAGCCACAAGACAGGAGCCC
AGCACCCATGAGTTGTGACAAATCAACACAAGCCCCAGCTCCTCCTTGCCAGGCCTTCAACCACTATCTC
AGTGCAATGGCTTCCATGAGGCAGGCTGAACCTGCAGATATGCGCCCAGAGATATTGAAGCTTAATTCAT
CGTGACTGACTGACGATCTGCCTCGCGCGTTTCGGTGATGACGGTGAAAACCTCTGACACATGCAGCTCC
CGGAGACGGTCACAGCTTGTCTGTAAGCGGATGCCGGGAGCAGACAAGCCCGTCAGGGCGCGTCAGCGGG
TGTTGGCGGGTGTCGGGGCGCAGCCATGACCCAGTCACGTAGCGATAGCGGAGTGTATAATTCTTGAAGA
CGAAAGGGCCTCGTGATACGCCTATTTTTATAGGTTAATGTCATGATAATAATGGTTTCTTAGACGTCAG
GTGGCACTTTTCGGGGAAATGTGCGCGGAACCCCTATTTGTTTATTTTTCTAAATACATTCAAATATGTA
TCCGCTCATGAGACAATAACCCTGATAAATGCTTCAATAATATTGAAAAAGGAAGAGTATGAGTATTCAA
CATTTCCGTGTCGCCCTTATTCCCTTTTTTGCGGCATTTTGCCTTCCTGTTTTTGCTCACCCAGAAACGC
TGGTGAAAGTAAAAGATGCTGAAGATCAGTTGGGTGCACGAGTGGGTTACATCGAACTGGATCTCA
